>Addgene plasmid #35177 | FLAG-Pol-II 15 | depositor partial sequence | sequence record 44317 | FLAG-Pol-II 15 sequence 5186 bps
ATGGACTACAAGGACGACGATGACAAGGCTAGCATGCACGGGGGTGGCCCCCCCTCGGGGGACAGCGCAT
GCCCGCTGCGCACCATCAAGAGAGTCCAGTTCGGAGTCCTGAGTCCGGATGAACTGAAGCGAATGTCTGT
GACGGAGGGTGGCATCAAATACCCAGAGACGACTGAGGGAGGCCGCCCCAAGCTTGGGGGGCTGATGGAC
CCGAGGCAGGGGGTGATTGAGCGGACTGGCCGCTGCCAAACATGTGCAGGAAACATGACAGAGTGTCCTG
GCCACTTTGGCCACATTGAACTGGCCAAGCCTGTGTTTCACGTGGGCTTCCTGGTGAAGACAATGAAAGT
TTTGCGCTGTGTCTGCTTCTTCTGCTCCAAACTGCTTGTGGACTCTAACAACCCAAAGATCAAGGATATC
CTGGCTAAGTCCAAGGGACAGCCCAAGAAGCGGCTCACACATGTCTACGACCTTTGCAAGGGCAAAAACA
TATGCGAGGGTGGGGAGGAGATGGACAACAAGTTCGGTGTGGAACAACCTGAGGGTGACGAGGATCTGAC
CAAAGAAAAGGGCCATGGTGGCTGTGGGCGGTACCAGCCCAGGATCCGGCGTTCTGGCCTAGAGTTGTAT
GCGGAATGGAAGCACGTTAATGAGGACTCTCAGGAGAAGAAGATCCTGCTGAGTCCAGAGCGAGTGCATG
AGATCTTCAAACGCATCTCAGATGAGGAGTGTTTTGTGCTGGGCATGGAGCCCCGCTATGCACGGCCAGA
GTGGATGATTGTCACAGTGCTGCCTGTGCCCCCGCTCTCCGTGCGGCCTGCTGTTGTGATGCAGGGCTCT
GCCCGTAACCAGGATGACCTGACTCACAAACTGGCTGACATCGTGAAGATCAACAATCAGCTGCGGCGCA
ATGAGCAGAACGGCGCAGCGGCCCATGTCATTGCAGAGGATGTGAAGCTCCTCCAGTTCCATGTGGCCAC
CATGGTGGACAATGAGCTGCCTGGCTTGCCCCGTGCCATGCAGAAGTCTGGGCGTCCCCTCAAGTCCCTG
AAGCAGCGGTTGAAGGGCAAGGAAGGCCGGGTGCGAGGGAACCTGATGGGCAAAAGAGTGGACTTCTCGG
CCCGTACTGTCATCACCCCCGACCCCAACCTCTCCATTGACCAGGTTGGCGTGCCCCGCTCCATTGCTGC
CAACATGACCTTTGCGGAGATTGTCACCCCCTTCAACATTGACAGACTTCAAGAACTAGTGCGCAGGGGG
AACAGCCAGTACCCAGGCGCCAAGTACATCATCCGAGACAATGGTGATCGCATTGACTTGCGTTTCCACC
CCAAGCCCAGTGACCTTCACCTGCAGACCGGCTATAAGGTGGAACGGCACATGTGTGATGGGGACATTGT
TATCTTCAACCGGCAGCCAACTCTGCACAAAATGTCCATGATGGGGCATCGGGTCCGCATTCTCCCATGG
TCTACCTTTCGCTTGAATCTTAGTGTGACAACTCCGTACAATGCAGACTTTGACGGGGATGAGATGAACT
TGCACCTGCCACAGTCTCTGGAGACGCGAGCAGAGATCCAGGAGCTGGCCATGGTTCCTCGCATGATTGT
CACCCCCCAGAGCAATCGGCCTGTCATGGGTATTGTGCAGGACACACTCACAGCAGTGCGCAAATTCACC
AAGAGAGACGTCTTCCTGGAGCGGGGTGAAGTGATGAACCTCCTGATGTTCCTGTCGACGTGGGATGGGA
AGGTCCCACAGCCGGCCATCCTAAAGCCCCGGCCCCTGTGGACAGGCAAGCAAATCTTCTCCCTCATCAT
ACCTGGTCACATCAATTGTATCCGTACCCACAGCACCCATCCCGATGATGAAGACAGTGGCCCTTACAAG
CACATCTCTCCTGGGGACACCAAGGTGGTGGTGGAGAATGGGGAGCTGATCATGGGCATCCTGTGTAAGA
AGTCTCTGGGCACGTCAGCTGGCTCCCTGGTCCACATCTCCTACCTAGAGATGGGTCATGACATCACTCG
CCTCTTCTACTCCAACATTCAGACTGTCATTAACAACTGGCTCCTCATCGAGGGTCATACTATTGGCATT
GGGGACTCCATTGCTGATTCTAAGACTTACCAGGACATTCAGAACACTATTAAGAAGGCCAAGCAGGACG
TAATAGAGGTCATCGAGAAGGCACACAACAATGAGCTGGAGCCCACCCCAGGGAACACTCTGCGGCAGAC
GTTTGAGAATCAGGTGAACCGCATTCTTAACGATGCCCGAGACAAGACTGGCTCCTCTGCTCAGAAATCC
CTGTCTGAATACAACAACTTCAAGTCTATGGTCGTGTCCGGAGCTAAAGGTTCCAAGATTAACATCTCCC
AGGTCATTGCTGTCGTTGGACAGCAGGACGTCGAGGGCAAGCGGATTCCATTTGGCTTCAAGCACCGGAC
TCTGCCTCACTTCATCAAGGATGACTACGGGCCTGAGAGCCGTGGCTTTGTGGAGAACTCCTACCTAGCC
GGCCTCACACCCACTGAGTTCTTTTTCCACGCCATGGGGGGTCGTGAGGGGCTCATTGACACGGCTGTCA
AGACTGCTGAGACTGGATACATCCAGCGGCGGCTGATCAAGTCCATGGAGTCAGTGATGGTGAAGTACGA
CGCGACTGTGCGGAACTCCATCAACCAGGTGGTGCAGCTGCGCTACGGCGAAGACGGCCTGGCAGGCGAG
AGCGTTGAGTTCCAGAACCTGGCTACGCTTAAGCCTTCCAACAAGGCTTTTGAGAAGAAGTTCCGCTTTG
ATTATACCAATGAGAGGGCCCTGCGGCGCACTCTGCAGGAGGACCTGGTGAAGGACGTGCTGAGCAACGC
ACACATCCAGAACGAGTTGGAGCGGGAATTTGAGCGGATGCGGGAGGATCGGGAGGTGCTCAGGGTCATC
TTCCCAACTGGAGACAGCAAGGTCGTCCTCCCCTGTAACCTGCTGCGGATGATCTGGAATGCTCAGAAAA
TCTTCCACATCAACCCACGCCTTCCCTCCGACCTGCACCCCATCAAAGTGGTGGAGGGAGTCAAGGAATT
GAGCAAGAAGCTGGTGATTGTGAATGGGGATGACCCACTAAGTCGACAGGCCCAGGAAAATGCCACGCTG
CTCTTCAACATCCACCTGCGGTCCACGTTGTGTTCCCGCCGCATGGCAGAGGAGTTTCGGCTCAGTGGGG
AGGCCTTCGACTGGCTGCTTGGGGAGATTGAGTCCAAGTTCAACCAAGCCATTGCGCATCCCGGGGAAAT
GGTGGGGGCTCTGGCTGCGCAGTCCCTTGGAGAACCTGCCACCCAGATGACCTTGAATACCTTCCACTAT
GCTGGTGTGTCTGCCAAGAATGTGACGCTGGGTGTGCCCCGACTTAAGGAGCTCATCAACATTTCCAAGA
AGCCAAAGACTCCTTCGCTTACTGTCTTCCTGTTGGGCCAGTCCGCTCGAGATGCTGAGAGAGCCAAGGA
TATTCTGTGCCGTCTGGAGCATACAACGTTGAGGAAGGTGACTGCCAACACAGCCATCTACTATGACCCC
AACCCCCAGAGCACGGTGGTGGCAGAGGATCAGGAATGGGTGAATGTCTACTATGAAATGCCTGACTTTG
ATGTGGCCCGAATCTCCCCCTGGCTGTTGCGGGTGGAGCTGGATCGGAAGCACATGACTGACCGGAAGCT
CACCATGGAGCAGATTGCTGAAAAGATCAATGCTGGTTTTGGTGACGACTTGAACTGCATCTTTAATGAT
GACAATGCAGAGAAGCTGGTGCTCCGTATTCGCATCATGAACAGCGATGAGAACAAGATGCAAGAGGAGG
AAGAGGTGGTGGACAAGATGGATGATGATGTCTTCCTGCGCTGCATCGAGTCCAACATGCTGACAGATAT
GACCCTGCAGGGCATCGAGCAGATCAGCAAGGTGTACATGCACTTGCCACAGACAGACAACAAGAAGAAG
ATCATCATCACGGAGGATGGGGAATTCAAGGCCCTGCAGGAGTGGATCCTGGAGACGGACGGCGTGAGCT
TGATGCGGGTGCTGAGTGAGAAGGACGTGGACCCCGTACGCACCACGTCCAATGACATTGTGGAGATCTT
CACGGTGCTGGGCATTGAAGCCGTGCGGAAGGCCCTGGAGCGGGAGCTGTACCACGTCATCTCCTTTGAT
GGCTCCTATGTCAATTACCGACACTTGGCTCTCTTGTGTGATACCATGACCTGTCGTGGCCACTTGATGG
CCATCACCCGACACGGAGTCAACCGCCAGGACACAGGACCACTCATGAAGTGTTCCTTTGAGGAAACGGT
GGACGTGCTTATGGAAGCAGCCGCACACGGTGAGAGTGACCCCATGAAGGGGGTCTCTGAGAATATCATG
CTGGGCCAGCTGGCTCCGGCCGGCACTGGCTGCTTTGACCTCCTGCTTGATGCAGAGAAGTGCAAGTATG
GCATGGAGATCCCCACCAATATCCCCGGCCTGGGGGCTGCTGGACCCACCGGCATGTTCTTTGGTTCAGC
ACCCAGTCCCATGGGTGGAATCTCTCCTGCCATGACACCTTGGAACCAGGGTGCAACCCCTGCCTATGGC
GCCTGGTCCCCCAGTGTTGGGAGTGGAATGACCCCAGGGGCAGCCGGCTTCTCTCCCAGTGCTGCGTCAG
ATGCCAGCGGCTTCAGCCCAGGTTACTCCCCTGCCTGGTCTCCCACACCGGGCTCCCCGGGGTCCCCAGG
TCCCTCAAGCCCCTACATCCCTTCACCAGGTGGTGCCATGTCTCCCAGCTACTCGCCAACGTCACCTGCC
TACGAGCCCCGCTCTCCTGGGGGCTACACACCCCAGAGTCCCTCTTATTCCCCCACTTCACCCTCCTACT
CCCCTACCTCTCCATCCTATTCTCCAACCAGTCCCAACTATAGTCCCACATCACCCAGCTATTCGCCAAC
GTCACCCAGCTACTCACCGACCTCTCCCAGCTACTCACCCACCTCTCCCAGCTACTCGCCCACCTCTCCC
AGCTACTCGCCCACCTCTCCCAGCTACTCACCCACTTCCCCTAGCTACTCGCCCACTTCCCCTAGCTACT
CGCCAACGTCTCCTAGCTACTCGCCAACGTCTCCCAGCTCTAGACTCGAGCGGCCGCCACTGTGCTGGAT
ATCTGC
