>Addgene plasmid #35177 | FLAG-Pol-II 15 | addgene partial sequence | sequence record 44318 | BGH-rev 5'-TAGAAGGCACAGTCGAGG-3'
TCCGAGCTCGGATCCCTAGTCCAGTGTGGTGGAATTCTGCAGATATCCAGCACAGTGGCGGCCGCTCGAG
TCTAGAGCTGGGAGACGTTGGCGAGTAGCTAGGAGACGTTGGCGAGTAGCTAGGGGAAGTGGGCGAGTAG
CTAGGGGAAGTGGGTGAGTAGCTGGGAGAGGTGGGCGAGTAGCTGGGAGAGGTGGGCGAGTAGCTGGGAG
AGGTGGGTGAGTAGCTGGGAGAGGTCGGTGAGTAGCTGGGTGACGTTGGCGAATAGCTGGGTGATGTGGG
ACTATAGTTGGGACTGGTTGGAGAATAGGATGGAGAGGTAGGGGAGTAGGAGGGTGAANT
