>Addgene plasmid #35177 | FLAG-Pol-II 15 | addgene partial sequence | sequence record 44324 | hPol2-CTD-F 5'-GTTACTCCCCTGCCTGGTCT-3'
CCCTACATCCCTTCACCAGGTGGTGCCATGTCTCCCAGCTACTCGCCAACGTCACCTGCCTACGAGCCCC
GCTCTCCTGGGGGCTACACACCCCAGAGTCCCTCTTATTCCCCCACTTCACCCTCCTACTCCCCTACCTC
TCCATCCTATTCTCCAACCAGTCCCAACTATAGTCCCACATCACCCAGCTATTCGCCAACGTCACCCAGC
TACTCACCGACCTCTCCCAGCTACTCACCCACCTCTCCCAGCTACTCGCCCACCTCTCCCAGCTACTCGC
CCACCTCTCCCAGCTACTCACCCACTTCCCCTAGCTACTCGCCCACTTCCCCTAGCTACTCGCCAACGTC
TCCTAGCTACTCGCCAACGTCTCCCAGCTCTAGACTCGAGCGGCCGCCACTGTGCTGGATATCTGCAGAA
TTCCACCACACTGGACTAGTGGATCCGAGCTCGGTACCAAGCTTAAGTTTAAACCGCTGATCAGCCTCGA
CTGTGCCTTCTAGTTGCCAGCCATCTGTTGTTTGCCCCTCCCCCGTGCCTTCCTTGACCCTGGAAGGTGC
CACTCCCACTGTCCTTTCCTAATAAAATGAGGAAATTGCATCGCATTGTCTGAGTAGGTGTCATTCTATT
CTGGGGGGTGGGGTGGGGCAGGACAGCAAGGGGGAGGATTGGGAAGACAATAGCAGGCATGCTGGGGATG
CGGTGGGCTCTATGGCTTCTGAGGCGGAAAGAACCAGCTGGGGCTCTAGGGGGTATCCCC
[80 nt withheld, positions 761-840]
