>Addgene plasmid #35177 | FLAG-Pol-II 15 | addgene partial sequence | sequence record 44571 | CMV-F 5'-CGCAAATGGGCGGTAGGCGTG-3'
GGCTACTAGAGAACCCACTGCTTACTGGCTTATCGAAATTAATACGACTCACTATAGGGAGACCCAAGCT
GGCTAGGACCATGGACTACAAGGACGACGATGACAAGGCTAGCATGCACGGGGGTGGCCCCCCCTCGGGG
GACAGCGCATGCCCGCTGCGCACCATCAAGAGAGTCCAGTTCGGAGTCCTGAGTCCGGATGAACTGAAGC
GAATGTCTGTGACGGAGGGTGGCATCAAATACCCAGAGACGACTGAGGGAGGCCGCCCCAAGCTTGGGGG
GCTGATGGACCCGAGGCAGGGGGTGATTGAGCGGACTGGCCGCTGCCAAACATGTGCAGGAAACATGACA
GAGTGTCCTGGCCACTTTGGCCACATTGAACTGGCCAAGCCTGTGTTTCACGTGGGCTTCCTGGTGAAGA
CAATGAAAGTTTTGCGCTGTGTCTGCTTCTTCTGCTCCAAACTGCTTGTGGACTCTAACAACCCAAAGAT
CAAGGATATCCTGGCTAAGTCCAAGGGACAGCCCAAGAAGCGGCTCACACATGTCTACGACCTTTGCAAG
GGCAAAAACATATGCGAGGGTGGGGAGGAGATGGACAACAAGTTCGGTGTGGAACAACCTGAGGGTGACG
AGGATCTGACCAAAGAAAAGGGCCATGGTGGCTGTGGGCGGTACCAGCCCAGGATCCGGCGTTCTGGCCT
AGAGCTGTATGCGGAATGGAAGCACGTTAATGAGGACTCTCAGGAGAAGAAGATCCTGCTGAGTCCAGAG
CGAGTGCATGAGATCTTCAAACGCATCTCAGATGAGGAGTGTTTTGTGCTGGGCATGGAGC
