[The description below was written by a language model from this plasmid's Addgene catalogue record.]
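Description:
FLAG-Pol-II 15 is a mammalian expression plasmid built on the pcDNA3.1(-) backbone, carrying the human gene for the largest subunit of RNA polymerase II (POLR2A, also called RPB1). It is maintained in E. coli as a high-copy plasmid under ampicillin selection. The catalogue entry does not include a feature table, so other backbone elements are not itemised. The listed sequencing primer sites indicate that the insert sits between the CMV promoter and the BGH polyadenylation region typical of this vector family.

Expression is driven by the strong constitutive CMV promoter, and the protein carries an N-terminal FLAG epitope, which allows the exogenous subunit to be detected or immunoprecipitated separately from the endogenous one. Two modifications define the insert. First, the subunit is an α-amanitin-resistant form, so treating transfected cells with α-amanitin inactivates endogenous polymerase II and leaves transcription dependent on the plasmid-encoded protein. Second, the C-terminal domain (CTD) is altered: the record states that it contains heptapeptide repeats 16–52, meaning the first part of the normal 52-repeat array is absent. The specific resistance mutation and the cloning sites used are not stated.

The construct belongs to a series of CTD variants made to test how the number and identity of CTD heptapeptide repeats affect co-transcriptional RNA processing, specifically pre-mRNA splicing and 3'-end cleavage. It is typically used in transient transfection experiments in which reporter transcripts made by the resistant, CTD-modified polymerase are analysed after α-amanitin treatment.
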