Addgene plasmid #35177: FLAG-Pol-II 15
Depositing lab: Benjamin Blencowe. Depositing organization: University of Toronto. Publication: Analysis of the requirement for RNA polymerase II CTD heptapeptide repeats in pre-mRNA splicing and 3'-end cleavage. Rosonina E, Blencowe BJ. RNA. 2004 Apr;10(4):581-9. 10.1261/rna.5207204 PubMed 15037767.
Backbone
  Vector backbone: pcDNA3.1(-)
  Backbone manufacturer: Invitrogen
  Backbone size w/o insert (bp): 5400
  Vector type: Mammalian Expression
Growth in bacteria
  Bacterial resistance: Ampicillin, 100 μg/mL
  Growth temperature: 37°C
  Growth strain: DH5alpha
  Copy number: High Copy
Gene/Insert
  Gene/Insert name: RPBI (alt names: POLRA; POLR2A)
  Species: H. sapiens (human)
  Mutation: Contains the C-terminal repeats 16-52
  Entrez Gene: POLR2A (a.k.a. NEDHIB, POLR2, POLRA, RPB1, RPBh1, RPO2, RPOL2, RpIILS, hRPB220, hsRPB1)
  Promoter: CMV
  Tag / fusion protein: FLAG (N terminal on backbone)
  Cloning method: Restriction Enzyme; 5′ cloning site None (unknown if destroyed); 3′ cloning site None (unknown if destroyed)
  Sequencing primers: 5′ CMV-Fwd; 3′ BGH-Rev
Terms and licenses: Academic/Nonprofit Terms; Industry Terms: Not Available to Industry
Depositor comments: α-amanitin-resistant form of the largest subunit of pol II
How to cite: FLAG-Pol-II 15 was a gift from Benjamin Blencowe (Addgene plasmid # 35177 ; http://n2t.net/addgene:35177 ; RRID:Addgene_35177)
